>Addgene plasmid #8646 | p3039 pVL E6-AP | addgene partial sequence | sequence record 17125 | 8646 with polyhedrin-F
TTGTAATAAAAAAACCTATAAATATTCCGGATTATTCATACCGTCCCACCATCGGGCGCGGATCCACCAT
GGAAGCCTGCACGAATGAGTTTTGTGCTTCCTGTCCAACTTTTCTTCGTATGGATAATAAAGCAGCAGCT
ATTAAAGCCCTCGAGCTTTATAAGATTAATGCAAAACTCTGTGATCCTCATCCCTCCAAGAAAGGAGCAA
GCTCAGCTTACCTTGAGAACTCGAAAGGTGCCCCCAACAACTCCTGCTCTGAGATAAAAATGAACAAGAA
AGGCGCTAGAATTGATTTTAAAGATGTGACTTACTTAA
