[The description below was written by a language model from this plasmid's Addgene catalogue record.]
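Description:
p3039 pVL E6-AP is an insect-cell expression construct built on pVL1393, a 9.6 kb baculovirus transfer vector. It is maintained in E. coli as a high-copy plasmid under ampicillin selection. Vectors of this family are not expressed directly. Instead, they carry the expression cassette between segments of baculoviral sequence surrounding the polyhedrin locus, so that co-introduction with baculovirus DNA into insect cells yields a recombinant virus by homologous recombination. The record does not list the promoter explicitly, but the polyhedrin-F sequencing primer fits the usual pVL1393 design, in which the very late polyhedrin promoter drives the inserted gene to high levels in infected cells. No feature table is provided, so the individual backbone elements cannot be confirmed beyond these catalogue fields.

The insert is human E6-AP, the product of the UBE3A gene, cloned between BamHI and NotI sites that both remain intact. E6-AP is the E3 ubiquitin ligase that associates with the human papillomavirus E6 oncoprotein and, in that complex, targets p53 for ubiquitination. The depositor notes that the encoded protein lacks the first 22 amino acids of isoform 1 and so begins at an internal methionine. No epitope or purification tag is recorded, and the insert size is not given.

The associated study mapped the regions of E6-AP responsible for E6 binding, p53 association and ubiquitination of bound proteins. The plasmid therefore probably served as a source of recombinant E6-AP from baculovirus-infected insect cells for such biochemical binding and ubiquitination assays.
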