Addgene plasmid #8646: p3039 pVL E6-AP
Depositing lab: Peter Howley. Depositing organization: Harvard Medical School. Publication: Localization of the E6-AP regions that direct human papillomavirus E6 binding, association with p53, and ubiquitination of associated proteins. Huibregtse JM, Scheffner M, Howley PM. Mol Cell Biol 1993 Aug;13(8):4918-27. PubMed 8393140.
Backbone
  Vector backbone: pVL1393
  Backbone manufacturer: Pharmingen
  Backbone size w/o insert (bp): 9632
  Vector type: Insect Expression
Growth in bacteria
  Bacterial resistance: Ampicillin, 100 μg/mL
  Growth temperature: 37°C
  Growth strain: DH5alpha
  Copy number: High Copy
Gene/Insert
  Gene/Insert name: E6-AP
  Species: H. sapiens (human)
  Entrez Gene: UBE3A (a.k.a. ANCR, AS, E6-AP, EPVE6AP, HPVE6A, PIX1)
  Cloning method: Restriction Enzyme; 5′ cloning site BamHI (not destroyed); 3′ cloning site NotI (not destroyed)
  Sequencing primers: 5′ polyhedrin-F
Terms and licenses: Academic/Nonprofit Terms; Industry Terms: Not Available to Industry
Depositor comments: See author's map. E6-AP is missing the first 22 amino acids of isoform 1 (protein starts with MEACT NEFCA).
How to cite: p3039 pVL E6-AP was a gift from Peter Howley (Addgene plasmid # 8646 ; http://n2t.net/addgene:8646 ; RRID:Addgene_8646)
